>Addgene plasmid #131504 | pORANGE CACNG2-GFP KI | depositor full sequence | sequence record 252037 | pORANGE CACNG2-GFP KI sequence 9243 bps
AACGCCAGCAACGCGGCCTTTTTACGGTTCCTGGCCTTTTGCTGGCCTTTTGCTCACATGTGAGGGCCTA
TTTCCCATGATTCCTTCATATTTGCATATACGATACAAGGCTGTTAGAGAGATAATTGGAATTAATTTGA
CTGTAAACACAAAGATATTAGTACAAAATACGTGACGTAGAAAGTAATAATTTCTTGGGTAGTTTGCAGT
TTTAAAATTATGTTTTAAAATGGACTATCATATGCTTACCGTAACTTGAAAGTATTTCGATTTCTTGGCT
TTATATATCTTGTGGAAAGGACGAAACACCGCTTCAACACCCTGCCGTCCAGTTTTAGAGCTAGAAATAG
CAAGTTAAAATAAGGCTAGTCCGTTATCAACTTGAAAAAGTGGCACCGAGTCGGTGCTTTTTTGTTTTAG
AGCTAGAAATAGCAAGTTAAAATAAGGCTAGTCCGTTTTTAGCGCGTGCGCCAATTCTGCAGACAAATGG
CTCTAGAAGCTTCCCTGGACGGCAGGGTGTTGAAGGTGAGCAAGGGCGAGGAGCTGTTCACCGGGGTGGT
GCCCATCCTGGTCGAGCTGGACGGCGACGTAAACGGCCACAAGTTCAGCGTGTCCGGCGAGGGCGAGGGC
GATGCCACCTACGGCAAGCTGACCCTGAAGTTCATCTGCACCACCGGCAAGCTGCCCGTGCCCTGGCCCA
CCCTCGTGACCACCCTGACCTACGGCGTGCAGTGCTTCAGCCGCTACCCCGACCACATGAAGCAGCACGA
CTTCTTCAAGTCCGCCATGCCCGAAGGCTACGTCCAGGAGCGCACCATCTTCTTCAAGGACGACGGCAAC
TACAAGACCCGCGCCGAGGTGAAGTTCGAGGGCGACACCCTGGTGAACCGCATCGAGCTGAAGGGCATCG
ACTTCAAGGAGGACGGCAACATCCTGGGGCACAAGCTGGAGTACAACTACAACAGCCACAACGTCTATAT
CATGGCCGACAAGCAGAAGAACGGCATCAAGGTGAACTTCAAGATCCGCCACAACATCGAGGACGGCAGC
GTGCAGCTCGCCGACCACTACCAGCAGAACACCCCCATCGGCGACGGCCCCGTGCTGCTGCCCGACAACC
ACTACCTGAGCACCCAGTCCGCCCTGAGCAAAGACCCCAACGAGAAGCGCGATCACATGGTCCTGCTGGA
GTTCGTGACCGCCGCCGGGATCACTCTCGGCATGGACGAGCTGTACAAGACCCTGGACGGCAGGGTGTTG
AAGCTCGAGGATCCTAGGACGCGTCCTAGGACGCGTCCAGAGGTACCCGTTACATAACTTACGGTAAATG
GCCCGCCTGGCTGACCGCCCAACGACCCCCGCCCATTGACGTCAATAGTAACGCCAATAGGGACTTTCCA
TTGACGTCAATGGGTGGAGTATTTACGGTAAACTGCCCACTTGGCAGTACATCAAGTGTATCATATGCCA
AGTACGCCCCCTATTGACGTCAATGACGGTAAATGGCCCGCCTGGCATTGTGCCCAGTACATGACCTTAT
GGGACTTTCCTACTTGGCAGTACATCTACGTATTAGTCATCGCTATTACCATGGTCGAGGTGAGCCCCAC
GTTCTGCTTCACTCTCCCCATCTCCCCCCCCTCCCCACCCCCAATTTTGTATTTATTTATTTTTTAATTA
TTTTGTGCAGCGATGGGGGCGGGGGGGGGGGGGGGGCGCGCGCCAGGCGGGGCGGGGCGGGGCGAGGGGC
GGGGCGGGGCGAGGCGGAGAGGTGCGGCGGCAGCCAATCAGAGCGGCGCGCTCCGAAAGTTTCCTTTTAT
GGCGAGGCGGCGGCGGCGGCGGCCCTATAAAAAGCGAAGCGCGCGGCGGGCGGGAGTCGCTGCGCGCTGC
CTTCGCCCCGTGCCCCGCTCCGCCGCCGCCTCGCGCCGCCCGCCCCGGCTCTGACTGACCGCGTTACTCC
CACAGGTGAGCGGGCGGGACGGCCCTTCTCCTCCGGGCTGTAATTAGCTGAGCAAGAGGTAAGGGTTTAA
GGGATGGTTGGTTGGTGGGGTATTAATGTTTAATTACCTGGAGCACCTGCCTGAAATCACTTTTTTTCAG
GTTGGACCGGTGCCACCATGTACCCATACGATGTTCCAGATTACGCTTCGCCGAAGAAAAAGCGCAAGGT
CGAAGCGTCCGACAAGAAGTACAGCATCGGCCTGGACATCGGCACCAACTCTGTGGGCTGGGCCGTGATC
ACCGACGAGTACAAGGTGCCCAGCAAGAAATTCAAGGTGCTGGGCAACACCGACCGGCACAGCATCAAGA
AGAACCTGATCGGAGCCCTGCTGTTCGACAGCGGCGAAACAGCCGAGGCCACCCGGCTGAAGAGAACCGC
CAGAAGAAGATACACCAGACGGAAGAACCGGATCTGCTATCTGCAAGAGATCTTCAGCAACGAGATGGCC
AAGGTGGACGACAGCTTCTTCCACAGACTGGAAGAGTCCTTCCTGGTGGAAGAGGATAAGAAGCACGAGC
GGCACCCCATCTTCGGCAACATCGTGGACGAGGTGGCCTACCACGAGAAGTACCCCACCATCTACCACCT
GAGAAAGAAACTGGTGGACAGCACCGACAAGGCCGACCTGCGGCTGATCTATCTGGCCCTGGCCCACATG
ATCAAGTTCCGGGGCCACTTCCTGATCGAGGGCGACCTGAACCCCGACAACAGCGACGTGGACAAGCTGT
TCATCCAGCTGGTGCAGACCTACAACCAGCTGTTCGAGGAAAACCCCATCAACGCCAGCGGCGTGGACGC
CAAGGCCATCCTGTCTGCCAGACTGAGCAAGAGCAGACGGCTGGAAAATCTGATCGCCCAGCTGCCCGGC
GAGAAGAAGAATGGCCTGTTCGGCAACCTGATTGCCCTGAGCCTGGGCCTGACCCCCAACTTCAAGAGCA
ACTTCGACCTGGCCGAGGATGCCAAACTGCAGCTGAGCAAGGACACCTACGACGACGACCTGGACAACCT
GCTGGCCCAGATCGGCGACCAGTACGCCGACCTGTTTCTGGCCGCCAAGAACCTGTCCGACGCCATCCTG
CTGAGCGACATCCTGAGAGTGAACACCGAGATCACCAAGGCCCCCCTGAGCGCCTCTATGATCAAGAGAT
ACGACGAGCACCACCAGGACCTGACCCTGCTGAAAGCTCTCGTGCGGCAGCAGCTGCCTGAGAAGTACAA
AGAGATTTTCTTCGACCAGAGCAAGAACGGCTACGCCGGCTACATTGACGGCGGAGCCAGCCAGGAAGAG
TTCTACAAGTTCATCAAGCCCATCCTGGAAAAGATGGACGGCACCGAGGAACTGCTCGTGAAGCTGAACA
GAGAGGACCTGCTGCGGAAGCAGCGGACCTTCGACAACGGCAGCATCCCCCACCAGATCCACCTGGGAGA
GCTGCACGCCATTCTGCGGCGGCAGGAAGATTTTTACCCATTCCTGAAGGACAACCGGGAAAAGATCGAG
AAGATCCTGACCTTCCGCATCCCCTACTACGTGGGCCCTCTGGCCAGGGGAAACAGCAGATTCGCCTGGA
TGACCAGAAAGAGCGAGGAAACCATCACCCCCTGGAACTTCGAGGAAGTGGTGGACAAGGGCGCTTCCGC
CCAGAGCTTCATCGAGCGGATGACCAACTTCGATAAGAACCTGCCCAACGAGAAGGTGCTGCCCAAGCAC
AGCCTGCTGTACGAGTACTTCACCGTGTATAACGAGCTGACCAAAGTGAAATACGTGACCGAGGGAATGA
GAAAGCCCGCCTTCCTGAGCGGCGAGCAGAAAAAGGCCATCGTGGACCTGCTGTTCAAGACCAACCGGAA
AGTGACCGTGAAGCAGCTGAAAGAGGACTACTTCAAGAAAATCGAGTGCTTCGACTCCGTGGAAATCTCC
GGCGTGGAAGATCGGTTCAACGCCTCCCTGGGCACATACCACGATCTGCTGAAAATTATCAAGGACAAGG
ACTTCCTGGACAATGAGGAAAACGAGGACATTCTGGAAGATATCGTGCTGACCCTGACACTGTTTGAGGA
CAGAGAGATGATCGAGGAACGGCTGAAAACCTATGCCCACCTGTTCGACGACAAAGTGATGAAGCAGCTG
AAGCGGCGGAGATACACCGGCTGGGGCAGGCTGAGCCGGAAGCTGATCAACGGCATCCGGGACAAGCAGT
CCGGCAAGACAATCCTGGATTTCCTGAAGTCCGACGGCTTCGCCAACAGAAACTTCATGCAGCTGATCCA
CGACGACAGCCTGACCTTTAAAGAGGACATCCAGAAAGCCCAGGTGTCCGGCCAGGGCGATAGCCTGCAC
GAGCACATTGCCAATCTGGCCGGCAGCCCCGCCATTAAGAAGGGCATCCTGCAGACAGTGAAGGTGGTGG
ACGAGCTCGTGAAAGTGATGGGCCGGCACAAGCCCGAGAACATCGTGATCGAAATGGCCAGAGAGAACCA
GACCACCCAGAAGGGACAGAAGAACAGCCGCGAGAGAATGAAGCGGATCGAAGAGGGCATCAAAGAGCTG
GGCAGCCAGATCCTGAAAGAACACCCCGTGGAAAACACCCAGCTGCAGAACGAGAAGCTGTACCTGTACT
ACCTGCAGAATGGGCGGGATATGTACGTGGACCAGGAACTGGACATCAACCGGCTGTCCGACTACGATGT
GGACCATATCGTGCCTCAGAGCTTTCTGAAGGACGACTCCATCGACAACAAGGTGCTGACCAGAAGCGAC
AAGAACCGGGGCAAGAGCGACAACGTGCCCTCCGAAGAGGTCGTGAAGAAGATGAAGAACTACTGGCGGC
AGCTGCTGAACGCCAAGCTGATTACCCAGAGAAAGTTCGACAATCTGACCAAGGCCGAGAGAGGCGGCCT
GAGCGAACTGGATAAGGCCGGCTTCATCAAGAGACAGCTGGTGGAAACCCGGCAGATCACAAAGCACGTG
GCACAGATCCTGGACTCCCGGATGAACACTAAGTACGACGAGAATGACAAGCTGATCCGGGAAGTGAAAG
TGATCACCCTGAAGTCCAAGCTGGTGTCCGATTTCCGGAAGGATTTCCAGTTTTACAAAGTGCGCGAGAT
CAACAACTACCACCACGCCCACGACGCCTACCTGAACGCCGTCGTGGGAACCGCCCTGATCAAAAAGTAC
CCTAAGCTGGAAAGCGAGTTCGTGTACGGCGACTACAAGGTGTACGACGTGCGGAAGATGATCGCCAAGA
GCGAGCAGGAAATCGGCAAGGCTACCGCCAAGTACTTCTTCTACAGCAACATCATGAACTTTTTCAAGAC
CGAGATTACCCTGGCCAACGGCGAGATCCGGAAGCGGCCTCTGATCGAGACAAACGGCGAAACCGGGGAG
ATCGTGTGGGATAAGGGCCGGGATTTTGCCACCGTGCGGAAAGTGCTGAGCATGCCCCAAGTGAATATCG
TGAAAAAGACCGAGGTGCAGACAGGCGGCTTCAGCAAAGAGTCTATCCTGCCCAAGAGGAACAGCGATAA
GCTGATCGCCAGAAAGAAGGACTGGGACCCTAAGAAGTACGGCGGCTTCGACAGCCCCACCGTGGCCTAT
TCTGTGCTGGTGGTGGCCAAAGTGGAAAAGGGCAAGTCCAAGAAACTGAAGAGTGTGAAAGAGCTGCTGG
GGATCACCATCATGGAAAGAAGCAGCTTCGAGAAGAATCCCATCGACTTTCTGGAAGCCAAGGGCTACAA
AGAAGTGAAAAAGGACCTGATCATCAAGCTGCCTAAGTACTCCCTGTTCGAGCTGGAAAACGGCCGGAAG
AGAATGCTGGCCTCTGCCGGCGAACTGCAGAAGGGAAACGAACTGGCCCTGCCCTCCAAATATGTGAACT
TCCTGTACCTGGCCAGCCACTATGAGAAGCTGAAGGGCTCCCCCGAGGATAATGAGCAGAAACAGCTGTT
TGTGGAACAGCACAAGCACTACCTGGACGAGATCATCGAGCAGATCAGCGAGTTCTCCAAGAGAGTGATC
CTGGCCGACGCTAATCTGGACAAAGTGCTGTCCGCCTACAACAAGCACCGGGATAAGCCCATCAGAGAGC
AGGCCGAGAATATCATCCACCTGTTTACCCTGACCAATCTGGGAGCCCCTGCCGCCTTCAAGTACTTTGA
CACCACCATCGACCGGAAGAGGTACACCAGCACCAAAGAGGTGCTGGACGCCACCCTGATCCACCAGAGC
ATCACCGGCCTGTACGAGACACGGATCGACCTGTCTCAGCTGGGAGGCGACAGCCCCAAGAAGAAGAGAA
AGGTGGAGGCCAGCTAAGAATTCTAACTAGAGCTCGCTGATCAGCCTCGACTGTGCCTTCTAGTTGCCAG
CCATCTGTTGTTTGCCCCTCCCCCGTGCCTTCCTTGACCCTGGAAGGTGCCACTCCCACTGTCCTTTCCT
AATAAAATGAGGAAATTGCATCGCATTGTCTGAGTAGGTGTCATTCTATTCTGGGGGGTGGGGTGGGGCA
GGACAGCAAGGGGGAGGATTGGGAAGAGAATAGCAGGCATGCTGGGGAGCGGCCGCAGGAACCCCTAGTG
ATGGAGTTGGCCACTCCCTCTCTGCGCGCTCGCTCGCTCACTGAGGCCGGGCGACCAAAGGTCGCCCGAC
GCCCGGGCTTTGCCCGGGCGGCCTCAGTGAGCGAGCGAGCGCGCAGCTGCCTGCAGGGGCGCCTGATGCG
GTATTTTCTCCTTACGCATCTGTGCGGTATTTCACACCGCATA
[95 nt withheld, positions 6764-6858]
T
[46 nt withheld, positions 6860-6905]
C
[141 nt withheld, positions 6907-7047]
CCTTTGACGTTGGAGTCCACGTTCTTT
[37 nt withheld, positions 7075-7111]
ACTCTATCTCGGGCTATTCTTTTGATTTATAAGGGATTTTGCCGATTTCGGTCTATTGGTTAAAAAATGA
GCTGATTTAACAAAAATTTAACGCGAATTTTAACAAAATATTAACGTTTACAATTTTATGGTGCACTCTC
AGTACAATCTGCTCTGATGCCGCATAGTTAAGCCAGCCCCGACACCCGCCAACACCCGCTGACGCGCCCT
GACGGGCTTGTCTGCTCCCGGCATCCGCTTACAGACAAGCTGTGACCGTCTCCGGGAGCTGCATGTGTCA
GAGGTTTTCACCGTCATCACCGAAACGCGCGAGACGAAAGGGCCTCGTGATACGCCTATTTTTATAGGTT
AATGTCATGATAATAATGGTTTCTTAGACGTCAGGTGGCACTTTTCGGGGAAATGTGCGCGGAACCCCTA
TTTGTTTATTTTTCTAAATACATTCAAATATGTATCCGCTCATGAGACAATAACCCTGATAAATGCTTCA
ATAATATTGAAAAAGGAAGAGTATGAGTATTCAACATTTCCGTGTCGCCCTTATTCCCTTTTTTGCGGCA
TTTTGCCTTCCTGTTTTTGCTCACCCAGAAACGCTGGTGAAAGTAAAAGATGCTGAAGATCAGTTGGGTG
CACGAGTGGGTTACATCGAACTGGATCTCAACAGCGGTAAGATCCTTGAGAGTTTTCGCCCCGAAGAACG
TTTTCCAATGATGAGCACTTTTAAAGTTCTGCTATGTGGCGCGGTATTATCCCGTATTGACGCCGGGCAA
GAGCAACTCGGTCGCCGCATACACTATTCTCAGAATGACTTGGTTGAGTACTCACCAGTCACAGAAAAGC
ATCTTACGGATGGCATGACAGTAAGAGAATTATGCAGTGCTGCCATAACCATGAGTGATAACACTGCGGC
CAACTTACTTCTGACAACGATCGGAGGACCGAAGGAGCTAACCGCTTTTTTGCACAACATGGGGGATCAT
GTAACTCGCCTTGATCGTTGGGAACCGGAGCTGAATGAAGCCATACCAAACGACGAGCGTGACACCACGA
TGCCTGTAGCAATGGCAACAACGTTGCGCAAACTATTAACTGGCGAACTACTTACTCTAGCTTCCCGGCA
ACAATTAATAGACTGGATGGAGGCGGATAAAGTTGCAGGACCACTTCTGCGCTCGGCCCTTCCGGCTGGC
TGGTTTATTGCTGATAAATCTGGAGCCGGTGAGCGTGGAAGCCGCGGTATCATTGCAGCACTGGGGCCAG
ATGGTAAGCCCTCCCGTATCGTAGTTATCTACACGACGGGGAGTCAGGCAACTATGGATGAACGAAATAG
ACAGATCGCTGAGATAGGTGCCTCACTGATTAAGCATTGGTAACTGTCAGACCAAGTTTACTCATATATA
CTTTAGATTGATTTAAAACTTCATTTTTAATTTAAAAGGATCTAGGTGAAGATCCTTTTTGATAATCTCA
TGACCAAAATCCCTTAACGTGAGTTTTCGTTCCACTGAGCGTCAGACCCCGTAGAAAAGATCAAAGGATC
TTCTTGAGATCCTTTTTTTCTGCGCGTAATCTGCTGCTTGCAAACAAAAAAACCACCGCTACCAGCGGTG
GTTTGTTTGCCGGATCAAGAGCTACCAACTCTTTTTCCGAAGGTAACTGGCTTCAGCAGAGCGCAGATAC
CAAATACTGTTCTTCTAGTGTAGCCGTAGTTAGGCCACCACTTCAAGAACTCTGTAGCACCGCCTACATA
CCTCGCTCTGCTAATCCTGTTACCAGTGGCTGCTGCCAGTGGCGATAAGTCGTGTCTTACCGGGTTGGAC
TCAAGACGATAGTTACCGGATAAGGCGCAGCGGTCGGGCTGAACGGGGGGTTCGTGCACACAGCCCAGCT
TGGAGCGAACGACCTACACCGAACTGAGATACCTACAGCGTGAGCTATGAGAAAGCGCCACGCTTCCCGA
AGGGAGAAAGGCGGACAGGTATCCGGTAAGCGGCAGGGTCGGAACAGGAGAGCGCACGAGGGAGCTTCCA
GGGGGAAACGCCTGGTATCTTTATAGTCCTGTCGGGTTTCGCCACCTCTGACTTGAGCGTCGATTTTTGT
GATGCTCGTCAGGGGGGCGGAGCCTATGGAAA
Features (pLannotate 1.2.2; 19 found; start..end, strand, type, name):
     62..302     +  promoter       U6 promoter: RNA polymerase III promoter for human U6 snRNA
    332..407     +  misc_RNA       gRNA scaffold: guide RNA scaffold for the Streptococcus pyogenes CRISPR/Cas9 system
    414..457     +  misc_RNA       gRNA scaffold (fragment): guide RNA scaffold for the Streptococcus pyogenes CRISPR/Cas9 system
    526..1239    +  CDS            EGFP: EGFP is a basic (constitutively fluorescent) green fluorescent protein published in 1996, derived from Aequorea victoria. It is reported to be a rapidly-maturing weak dimer with moderate acid sensitivity.
   1308..1593    +  enhancer       CMV enhancer: human cytomegalovirus immediate early enhancer; contains an 18-bp deletion relative to the standard CMV enhancer
   1595..1872    +  promoter       chicken β-actin promoter: No description available
   1873..2100    +  intron         hybrid intron: hybrid between chicken β-actin (CBA) and minute virus of mice (MMV) introns (Gray et al., 2011)
   2121..2148    +  CDS            3xHA (fragment): three tandem HA epitope tags
   2181..3896    +  CDS            Cas9(N): N-terminal portion of Streptococcus pyogenes Cas9 (Zetsche et al., 2015)
   3783..6281    +  CDS            Cas9(C): C-terminal portion of Streptococcus pyogenes Cas9 (Zetsche et al., 2015)
   6351..6462    +  polyA_signal   bGH poly(A) signal: bovine growth hormone polyadenylation signal
   6567..6707    +  repeat_region  AAV2 ITR: inverted terminal repeat of adeno-associated virus serotype 2 inverted
   6712..6763    -  misc_feature   bom (fragment): basis of mobility region from pBR322
   6782..7237    +  rep_origin     f1 ori (sequence partly withheld): f1 bacteriophage origin of replication; arrow indicates direction of (+) strand synthesis
   7238..7287    -  misc_feature   bom (fragment): basis of mobility region from pBR322
   7389..7424    -  CDS            rop (fragment): Rop protein, which maintains plasmids at low copy number; rop
   7519..7623    +  promoter       AmpR promoter: bla
   7624..8484    +  CDS            AmpR: β-lactamase; bla; confers resistance to ampicillin, carbenicillin, and related antibiotics
   8655..9243    +  rep_origin     ori: high-copy-number ColE1/pMB1/pBR322/pUC origin of replication
