>Addgene plasmid #131504 | pORANGE CACNG2-GFP KI | addgene full sequence | sequence record 257270 | Addgene NGS Result
AACGCCAGCAACGCGGCCTTTTTACGGTTCCTGGCCTTTTGCTGGCCTTTTGCTCACATGTGAGGGCCTA
TTTCCCATGATTCCTTCATATTTGCATATACGATACAAGGCTGTTAGAGAGATAATTGGAATTAATTTGA
CTGTAAACACAAAGATATTAGTACAAAATACGTGACGTAGAAAGTAATAATTTCTTGGGTAGTTTGCAGT
TTTAAAATTATGTTTTAAAATGGACTATCATATGCTTACCGTAACTTGAAAGTATTTCGATTTCTTGGCT
TTATATATCTTGTGGAAAGGACGAAACACCGCTTCAACACCCTGCCGTCCAGTTTTAGAGCTAGAAATAG
CAAGTTAAAATAAGGCTAGTCCGTTATCAACTTGAAAAAGTGGCACCGAGTCGGTGCTTTTTTGTTTTAG
AGCTAGAAATAGCAAGTTAAAATAAGGCTAGTCCGTTTTTAGCGCGTGCGCCAATTCTGCAGACAAATGG
CTCTAGAAGCTTCCCTGGACGGCAGGGTGTTGAAGGTGAGCAAGGGCGAGGAGCTGTTCACCGGGGTGGT
GCCCATCCTGGTCGAGCTGGACGGCGACGTAAACGGCCACAAGTTCAGCGTGTCCGGCGAGGGCGAGGGC
GATGCCACCTACGGCAAGCTGACCCTGAAGTTCATCTGCACCACCGGCAAGCTGCCCGTGCCCTGGCCCA
CCCTCGTGACCACCCTGACCTACGGCGTGCAGTGCTTCAGCCGCTACCCCGACCACATGAAGCAGCACGA
CTTCTTCAAGTCCGCCATGCCCGAAGGCTACGTCCAGGAGCGCACCATCTTCTTCAAGGACGACGGCAAC
TACAAGACCCGCGCCGAGGTGAAGTTCGAGGGCGACACCCTGGTGAACCGCATCGAGCTGAAGGGCATCG
ACTTCAAGGAGGACGGCAACATCCTGGGGCACAAGCTGGAGTACAACTACAACAGCCACAACGTCTATAT
CATGGCCGACAAGCAGAAGAACGGCATCAAGGTGAACTTCAAGATCCGCCACAACATCGAGGACGGCAGC
GTGCAGCTCGCCGACCACTACCAGCAGAACACCCCCATCGGCGACGGCCCCGTGCTGCTGCCCGACAACC
ACTACCTGAGCACCCAGTCCGCCCTGAGCAAAGACCCCAACGAGAAGCGCGATCACATGGTCCTGCTGGA
GTTCGTGACCGCCGCCGGGATCACTCTCGGCATGGACGAGCTGTACAAGACCCTGGACGGCAGGGTGTTG
AAGCTCGAGGATCCTAGGACGCGTCCTAGGACGCGTCCAGAGGTACCCGTTACATAACTTACGGTAAATG
GCCCGCCTGGCTGACCGCCCAACGACCCCCGCCCATTGACGTCAATAGTAACGCCAATAGGGACTTTCCA
TTGACGTCAATGGGTGGAGTATTTACGGTAAACTGCCCACTTGGCAGTACATCAAGTGTATCATATGCCA
AGTACGCCCCCTATTGACGTCAATGACGGTAAATGGCCCGCCTGGCATTGTGCCCAGTACATGACCTTAT
GGGACTTTCCTACTTGGCAGTACATCTACGTATTAGTCATCGCTATTACCATGGTCGAGGTGAGCCCCAC
GTTCTGCTTCACTCTCCCCATCTCCCCCCCCTCCCCACCCCCAATTTTGTATTTATTTATTTTTTAATTA
TTTTGTGCAGCGATGGGGGCGGGGGGGGGGGGGGGGCGCGCGCCRGGGGGGGGGGGGGGGGGSGGGGGGS
GGGGSGGGGSGRGGCGGAGAGGTGCGGCGGCAGCCAATCAGAGCGGCGCGCTCCGAAAGTTTCCTTTTAT
GGCGAGGCGGCGGCGGCGGCGGCCCTATAAAAAGCGAAGCGCGCGGCGGGCGGGAGTCGCTGCGCGCTGC
CTTCGCCCCGTGCCCCGCTCCGCCGCCGCCTCGCGCCGCCCGCCCCGGCTCTGACTGACCGCGTTACTCC
CACAGGTGAGCGGGCGGGACGGCCCTTCTCCTCCGGGCTGTAATTAGCTGAGCAAGAGGTAAGGGTTTAA
GGGATGGTTGGTTGGTGGGGTATTAATGTTTAATTACCTGGAGCACCTGCCTGAAATCACTTTTTTTCAG
GTTGGACCGGTGCCACCATGTACCCATACGATGTTCCAGATTACGCTTCGCCGAAGAAAAAGCGCAAGGT
CGAAGCGTCCGACAAGAAGTACAGCATCGGCCTGGACATCGGCACCAACTCTGTGGGCTGGGCCGTGATC
ACCGACGAGTACAAGGTGCCCAGCAAGAAATTCAAGGTGCTGGGCAACACCGACCGGCACAGCATCAAGA
AGAACCTGATCGGAGCCCTGCTGTTCGACAGCGGCGAAACAGCCGAGGCCACCCGGCTGAAGAGAACCGC
CAGAAGAAGATACACCAGACGGAAGAACCGGATCTGCTATCTGCAAGAGATCTTCAGCAACGAGATGGCC
AAGGTGGACGACAGCTTCTTCCACAGACTGGAAGAGTCCTTCCTGGTGGAAGAGGATAAGAAGCACGAGC
GGCACCCCATCTTCGGCAACATCGTGGACGAGGTGGCCTACCACGAGAAGTACCCCACCATCTACCACCT
GAGAAAGAAACTGGTGGACAGCACCGACAAGGCCGACCTGCGGCTGATCTATCTGGCCCTGGCCCACATG
ATCAAGTTCCGGGGCCACTTCCTGATCGAGGGCGACCTGAACCCCGACAACAGCGACGTGGACAAGCTGT
TCATCCAGCTGGTGCAGACCTACAACCAGCTGTTCGAGGAAAACCCCATCAACGCCAGCGGCGTGGACGC
CAAGGCCATCCTGTCTGCCAGACTGAGCAAGAGCAGACGGCTGGAAAATCTGATCGCCCAGCTGCCCGGC
GAGAAGAAGAATGGCCTGTTCGGAAACCTGATTGCCCTGAGCCTGGGCCTGACCCCCAACTTCAAGAGCA
ACTTCGACCTGGCCGAGGATGCCAAACTGCAGCTGAGCAAGGACACCTACGACGACGACCTGGACAACCT
GCTGGCCCAGATCGGCGACCAGTACGCCGACCTGTTTCTGGCCGCCAAGAACCTGTCCGACGCCATCCTG
CTGAGCGACATCCTGAGAGTGAACACCGAGATCACCAAGGCCCCCCTGAGCGCCTCTATGATCAAGAGAT
ACGACGAGCACCACCAGGACCTGACCCTGCTGAAAGCTCTCGTGCGGCAGCAGCTGCCTGAGAAGTACAA
AGAGATTTTCTTCGACCAGAGCAAGAACGGCTACGCCGGCTACATTGACGGCGGAGCCAGCCAGGAAGAG
TTCTACAAGTTCATCAAGCCCATCCTGGAAAAGATGGACGGCACCGAGGAACTGCTCGTGAAGCTGAACA
GAGAGGACCTGCTGCGGAAGCAGCGGACCTTCGACAACGGCAGCATCCCCCACCAGATCCACCTGGGAGA
GCTGCACGCCATTCTGCGGCGGCAGGAAGATTTTTACCCATTCCTGAAGGACAACCGGGAAAAGATCGAG
AAGATCCTGACCTTCCGCATCCCCTACTACGTGGGCCCTCTGGCCAGGGGAAACAGCAGATTCGCCTGGA
TGACCAGAAAGAGCGAGGAAACCATCACCCCCTGGAACTTCGAGGAAGTGGTGGACAAGGGCGCTTCCGC
CCAGAGCTTCATCGAGCGGATGACCAACTTCGATAAGAACCTGCCCAACGAGAAGGTGCTGCCCAAGCAC
AGCCTGCTGTACGAGTACTTCACCGTGTATAACGAGCTGACCAAAGTGAAATACGTGACCGAGGGAATGA
GAAAGCCCGCCTTCCTGAGCGGCGAGCAGAAAAAGGCCATCGTGGACCTGCTGTTCAAGACCAACCGGAA
AGTGACCGTGAAGCAGCTGAAAGAGGACTACTTCAAGAAAATCGAGTGCTTCGACTCCGTGGAAATCTCC
GGCGTGGAAGATCGGTTCAACGCCTCCCTGGGCACATACCACGATCTGCTGAAAATTATCAAGGACAAGG
ACTTCCTGGACAATGAGGAAAACGAGGACATTCTGGAAGATATCGTGCTGACCCTGACACTGTTTGAGGA
CAGAGAGATGATCGAGGAACGGCTGAAAACCTATGCCCACCTGTTCGACGACAAAGTGATGAAGCAGCTG
AAGCGGCGGAGATACACCGGCTGGGGCAGGCTGAGCCGGAAGCTGATCAACGGCATCCGGGACAAGCAGT
CCGGCAAGACAATCCTGGATTTCCTGAAGTCCGACGGCTTCGCCAACAGAAACTTCATGCAGCTGATCCA
CGACGACAGCCTGACCTTTAAAGAGGACATCCAGAAAGCCCAGGTGTCCGGCCAGGGCGATAGCCTGCAC
GAGCACATTGCCAATCTGGCCGGCAGCCCCGCCATTAAGAAGGGCATCCTGCAGACAGTGAAGGTGGTGG
ACGAGCTCGTGAAAGTGATGGGCCGGCACAAGCCCGAGAACATCGTGATCGAAATGGCCAGAGAGAACCA
GACCACCCAGAAGGGACAGAAGAACAGCCGCGAGAGAATGAAGCGGATCGAAGAGGGCATCAAAGAGCTG
GGCAGCCAGATCCTGAAAGAACACCCCGTGGAAAACACCCAGCTGCAGAACGAGAAGCTGTACCTGTACT
ACCTGCAGAATGGGCGGGATATGTACGTGGACCAGGAACTGGACATCAACCGGCTGTCCGACTACGATGT
GGACCATATCGTGCCTCAGAGCTTTCTGAAGGACGACTCCATCGACAACAAGGTGCTGACCAGAAGCGAC
AAGAACCGGGGCAAGAGCGACAACGTGCCCTCCGAAGAGGTCGTGAAGAAGATGAAGAACTACTGGCGGC
AGCTGCTGAACGCCAAGCTGATTACCCAGAGAAAGTTCGACAATCTGACCAAGGCCGAGAGAGGCGGCCT
GAGCGAACTGGATAAGGCCGGCTTCATCAAGAGACAGCTGGTGGAAACCCGGCAGATCACAAAGCACGTG
GCACAGATCCTGGACTCCCGGATGAACACTAAGTACGACGAGAATGACAAGCTGATCCGGGAAGTGAAAG
TGATCACCCTGAAGTCCAAGCTGGTGTCCGATTTCCGGAAGGATTTCCAGTTTTACAAAGTGCGCGAGAT
CAACAACTACCACCACGCCCACGACGCCTACCTGAACGCCGTCGTGGGAACCGCCCTGATCAAAAAGTAC
CCTAAGCTGGAAAGCGAGTTCGTGTACGGCGACTACAAGGTGTACGACGTGCGGAAGATGATCGCCAAGA
GCGAGCAGGAAATCGGCAAGGCTACCGCCAAGTACTTCTTCTACAGCAACATCATGAACTTTTTCAAGAC
CGAGATTACCCTGGCCAACGGCGAGATCCGGAAGCGGCCTCTGATCGAGACAAACGGCGAAACCGGGGAG
ATCGTGTGGGATAAGGGCCGGGATTTTGCCACCGTGCGGAAAGTGCTGAGCATGCCCCAAGTGAATATCG
TGAAAAAGACCGAGGTGCAGACAGGCGGCTTCAGCAAAGAGTCTATCCTGCCCAAGAGGAACAGCGATAA
GCTGATCGCCAGAAAGAAGGACTGGGACCCTAAGAAGTACGGCGGCTTCGACAGCCCCACCGTGGCCTAT
TCTGTGCTGGTGGTGGCCAAAGTGGAAAAGGGCAAGTCCAAGAAACTGAAGAGTGTGAAAGAGCTGCTGG
GGATCACCATCATGGAAAGAAGCAGCTTCGAGAAGAATCCCATCGACTTTCTGGAAGCCAAGGGCTACAA
AGAAGTGAAAAAGGACCTGATCATCAAGCTGCCTAAGTACTCCCTGTTCGAGCTGGAAAACGGCCGGAAG
AGAATGCTGGCCTCTGCCGGCGAACTGCAGAAGGGAAACGAACTGGCCCTGCCCTCCAAATATGTGAACT
TCCTGTACCTGGCCAGCCACTATGAGAAGCTGAAGGGCTCCCCCGAGGATAATGAGCAGAAACAGCTGTT
TGTGGAACAGCACAAGCACTACCTGGACGAGATCATCGAGCAGATCAGCGAGTTCTCCAAGAGAGTGATC
CTGGCCGACGCTAATCTGGACAAAGTGCTGTCCGCCTACAACAAGCACCGGGATAAGCCCATCAGAGAGC
AGGCCGAGAATATCATCCACCTGTTTACCCTGACCAATCTGGGAGCCCCTGCCGCCTTCAAGTACTTTGA
CACCACCATCGACCGGAAGAGGTACACCAGCACCAAAGAGGTGCTGGACGCCACCCTGATCCACCAGAGC
ATCACCGGCCTGTACGAGACACGGATCGACCTGTCTCAGCTGGGAGGCGACAGCCCCAAGAAGAAGAGAA
AGGTGGAGGCCAGCTAAGAATTCTAACTAGAGCTCGCTGATCAGCCTCGACTGTGCCTTCTAGTTGCCAG
CCATCTGTTGTTTGCCCCTCCCCCGTGCCTTCCTTGACCCTGGAAGGTGCCACTCCCACTGTCCTTTCCT
AATAAAATGAGGAAATTGCATCGCATTGTCTGAGTAGGTGTCATTCTATTCTGGGGGGTGGGGTGGGGCA
GGACAGCAAGGGGGAGGATTGGGAAGAGAATAGCAGGCATGCTGGGGAGCGGCCGCAGGAACCCCTAGTG
ATGGAGTTGGCCACTCCCTCTCTGCGCGCTCGCTCGCTCACTGAGGCCGGGCGACCAAAGGTCGCCCGAC
GCCCGGGCTTTGCCCGGGCGGCCTCAGTGAGCGAGCGAGCGCGCAGCTGCCTGCAGGGGCGCCTGATGCG
GTATTTTCTCCTTACGCATCTGTGCGGTATTTCACACCGCATA
[95 nt withheld, positions 6764-6858]
T
[46 nt withheld, positions 6860-6905]
C
[141 nt withheld, positions 6907-7047]
CCTTTGACGTTGGAGTCCACGTTCTTT
[37 nt withheld, positions 7075-7111]
ACTCTATCTCGGGCTATTCTTTTGATTTATAAGGGATTTTGCCGATTTCGGTCTATTGGTTAAAAAATGA
GCTGATTTAACAAAAATTTAACGCGAATTTTAACAAAATATTAACGTTTACAATTTTATGGTGCACTCTC
AGTACAATCTGCTCTGATGCCGCATAGTTAAGCCAGCCCCGACACCCGCCAACACCCGCTGACGCGCCCT
GACGGGCTTGTCTGCTCCCGGCATCCGCTTACAGACAAGCTGTGACCGTCTCCGGGAGCTGCATGTGTCA
GAGGTTTTCACCGTCATCACCGAAACGCGCGAGACGAAAGGGCCTCGTGATACGCCTATTTTTATAGGTT
AATGTCATGATAATAATGGTTTCTTAGACGTCAGGTGGCACTTTTCGGGGAAATGTGCGCGGAACCCCTA
TTTGTTTATTTTTCTAAATACATTCAAATATGTATCCGCTCATGAGACAATAACCCTGATAAATGCTTCA
ATAATATTGAAAAAGGAAGAGTATGAGTATTCAACATTTCCGTGTCGCCCTTATTCCCTTTTTTGCGGCA
TTTTGCCTTCCTGTTTTTGCTCACCCAGAAACGCTGGTGAAAGTAAAAGATGCTGAAGATCAGTTGGGTG
CACGAGTGGGTTACATCGAACTGGATCTCAACAGCGGTAAGATCCTTGAGAGTTTTCGCCCCGAAGAACG
TTTTCCAATGATGAGCACTTTTAAAGTTCTGCTATGTGGCGCGGTATTATCCCGTATTGACGCCGGGCAA
GAGCAACTCGGTCGCCGCATACACTATTCTCAGAATGACTTGGTTGAGTACTCACCAGTCACAGAAAAGC
ATCTTACGGATGGCATGACAGTAAGAGAATTATGCAGTGCTGCCATAACCATGAGTGATAACACTGCGGC
CAACTTACTTCTGACAACGATCGGAGGACCGAAGGAGCTAACCGCTTTTTTGCACAACATGGGGGATCAT
GTAACTCGCCTTGATCGTTGGGAACCGGAGCTGAATGAAGCCATACCAAACGACGAGCGTGACACCACGA
TGCCTGTAGCAATGGCAACAACGTTGCGCAAACTATTAACTGGCGAACTACTTACTCTAGCTTCCCGGCA
ACAATTAATAGACTGGATGGAGGCGGATAAAGTTGCAGGACCACTTCTGCGCTCGGCCCTTCCGGCTGGC
TGGTTTATTGCTGATAAATCTGGAGCCGGTGAGCGTGGAAGCCGCGGTATCATTGCAGCACTGGGGCCAG
ATGGTAAGCCCTCCCGTATCGTAGTTATCTACACGACGGGGAGTCAGGCAACTATGGATGAACGAAATAG
ACAGATCGCTGAGATAGGTGCCTCACTGATTAAGCATTGGTAACTGTCAGACCAAGTTTACTCATATATA
CTTTAGATTGATTTAAAACTTCATTTTTAATTTAAAAGGATCTAGGTGAAGATCCTTTTTGATAATCTCA
TGACCAAAATCCCTTAACGTGAGTTTTCGTTCCACTGAGCGTCAGACCCCGTAGAAAAGATCAAAGGATC
TTCTTGAGATCCTTTTTTTCTGCGCGTAATCTGCTGCTTGCAAACAAAAAAACCACCGCTACCAGCGGTG
GTTTGTTTGCCGGATCAAGAGCTACCAACTCTTTTTCCGAAGGTAACTGGCTTCAGCAGAGCGCAGATAC
CAAATACTGTTCTTCTAGTGTAGCCGTAGTTAGGCCACCACTTCAAGAACTCTGTAGCACCGCCTACATA
CCTCGCTCTGCTAATCCTGTTACCAGTGGCTGCTGCCAGTGGCGATAAGTCGTGTCTTACCGGGTTGGAC
TCAAGACGATAGTTACCGGATAAGGCGCAGCGGTCGGGCTGAACGGGGGGTTCGTGCACACAGCCCAGCT
TGGAGCGAACGACCTACACCGAACTGAGATACCTACAGCGTGAGCTATGAGAAAGCGCCACGCTTCCCGA
AGGGAGAAAGGCGGACAGGTATCCGGTAAGCGGCAGGGTCGGAACAGGAGAGCGCACGAGGGAGCTTCCA
GGGGGAAACGCCTGGTATCTTTATAGTCCTGTCGGGTTTCGCCACCTCTGACTTGAGCGTCGATTTTTGT
GATGCTCGTCAGGGGGGCGGAGCCTATGGAAA
Features (pLannotate 1.2.2; 19 found; start..end, strand, type, name):
     62..302     +  promoter       U6 promoter: RNA polymerase III promoter for human U6 snRNA
    332..407     +  misc_RNA       gRNA scaffold: guide RNA scaffold for the Streptococcus pyogenes CRISPR/Cas9 system
    414..457     +  misc_RNA       gRNA scaffold (fragment): guide RNA scaffold for the Streptococcus pyogenes CRISPR/Cas9 system
    526..1239    +  CDS            EGFP: EGFP is a basic (constitutively fluorescent) green fluorescent protein published in 1996, derived from Aequorea victoria. It is reported to be a rapidly-maturing weak dimer with moderate acid sensitivity.
   1308..1593    +  enhancer       CMV enhancer: human cytomegalovirus immediate early enhancer; contains an 18-bp deletion relative to the standard CMV enhancer
   1595..1872    +  promoter       chicken β-actin promoter: No description available
   1873..2100    +  intron         hybrid intron: hybrid between chicken β-actin (CBA) and minute virus of mice (MMV) introns (Gray et al., 2011)
   2121..2148    +  CDS            3xHA (fragment): three tandem HA epitope tags
   2181..3782    +  CDS            Cas9(N): N-terminal portion of Streptococcus pyogenes Cas9 (Zetsche et al., 2015)
   3783..6281    +  CDS            Cas9(C): C-terminal portion of Streptococcus pyogenes Cas9 (Zetsche et al., 2015)
   6351..6462    +  polyA_signal   bGH poly(A) signal: bovine growth hormone polyadenylation signal
   6567..6707    +  repeat_region  AAV2 ITR: inverted terminal repeat of adeno-associated virus serotype 2 inverted
   6712..6763    -  misc_feature   bom (fragment): basis of mobility region from pBR322
   6782..7237    +  rep_origin     f1 ori (sequence partly withheld): f1 bacteriophage origin of replication; arrow indicates direction of (+) strand synthesis
   7238..7287    -  misc_feature   bom (fragment): basis of mobility region from pBR322
   7389..7424    -  CDS            rop (fragment): Rop protein, which maintains plasmids at low copy number; rop
   7519..7623    +  promoter       AmpR promoter: bla
   7624..8484    +  CDS            AmpR: β-lactamase; bla; confers resistance to ampicillin, carbenicillin, and related antibiotics
   8655..9243    +  rep_origin     ori: high-copy-number ColE1/pMB1/pBR322/pUC origin of replication
