[The description below was written by a language model from this plasmid's Addgene catalogue record and pLannotate feature annotations shown in this document.]
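Description:
pORANGE CACNG2-GFP KI is a single-plasmid CRISPR/Cas9 knock-in construct built on the pORANGE mammalian expression backbone. It is designed to tag the endogenous Cacng2 gene product (TARPγ2/stargazin) with GFP in mouse or rat cells. The plasmid is maintained in bacteria at high copy through a ColE1/pUC-type origin and selected with ampicillin via the β-lactamase gene. An f1 origin is also present, along with a single annotated AAV2 inverted terminal repeat downstream of the Cas9 cassette. With only one ITR detected, the record gives no basis for treating this as a packaging-competent AAV genome.

The payload combines three elements. A human U6 RNA polymerase III promoter drives a guide RNA on the Streptococcus pyogenes scaffold, with a spacer targeting Cacng2. Immediately downstream sits a promoterless EGFP coding sequence that serves as the donor. The annotation shows no regulatory elements of its own for it, so fluorescence should depend on in-frame insertion into the target locus. The flanking sequences that would release or guide the donor are not annotated in the feature tables. The third element is a Cbh promoter (CMV enhancer, chicken β-actin promoter and hybrid intron) that expresses S. pyogenes Cas9. The Cas9 is preceded by a short HA epitope fragment and terminated by the bGH polyadenylation signal. The annotation splits Cas9 into N- and C-terminal portions, but these are contiguous and represent one full-length open reading frame.

The stated purpose is intramolecular tagging, with GFP inserted within the protein at serine 265 rather than at a terminus. The associated toolbox is aimed at epitope tagging of endogenous proteins in neurons, which allows stargazin to be visualised at native expression levels. The depositor and sequencing-derived records agree in length and feature content.
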