Addgene plasmid #131504: pORANGE CACNG2-GFP KI
Purpose: Endogenous tagging of Tarpγ2/Stargazin: Intramolecular (amino acid position: S265)
Depositing lab: Harold MacGillavry. Depositing organization: Utrecht University. Publication: ORANGE: A CRISPR/Cas9-based genome editing toolbox for epitope tagging of endogenous proteins in neurons. Willems J, de Jong APH, Scheefhals N, Mertens E, Catsburg LAE, Poorthuis RB, de Winter F, Verhaagen J, Meye FJ, MacGillavry HD. PLoS Biol. 2020 Apr 10;18(4):e3000665. doi: 10.1371/journal.pbio.3000665. PubMed 32275651.
Backbone
  Vector backbone: pORANGE
  Backbone size w/o insert (bp): 9243
  Vector type: Mammalian Expression
Growth in bacteria
  Bacterial resistance: Ampicillin, 100 μg/mL
  Growth temperature: 37°C
  Growth strain: DH5alpha
  Copy number: High Copy
Gene/Insert
  Gene/Insert name: gRNA and GFP donor
  gRNA/shRNA sequence: GCTTCAACACCCTGCCGTCCA
  Species: M. musculus (mouse), R. norvegicus (rat)
  Entrez Gene: Cacng2 (a.k.a. Ipr328); Cacng2 (a.k.a. B230105C07Rik, B930041E13Rik, stargazer, stargazin, stg, wag, waggler)
  Promoter: U6 and Cbh
  Cloning method: Restriction Enzyme; 5′ cloning site Unknown (unknown if destroyed); 3′ cloning site Unknown (unknown if destroyed)
  Sequencing primers: 5′ aaggctgttagagagataattggaa; 3′ cgggccatttaccgtaagtt
Terms and licenses: Academic/Nonprofit Terms; Industry Terms: Not Available to Industry
How to cite: pORANGE CACNG2-GFP KI was a gift from Harold MacGillavry (Addgene plasmid # 131504 ; http://n2t.net/addgene:131504 ; RRID:Addgene_131504)
